Addgene plasmid #35025: pShuttle-HA-FLAG-TIN2
Depositing lab: Sheila Stewart. Depositing organization: Washington University in Saint Louis. Publication: Revealing novel telomere proteins using in vivo cross-linking, tandem affinity purification, and label-free quantitative LC-FTICR-MS. Nittis T, Guittat L, LeDuc RD, Dao B, Duxin JP, Rohrs H, Townsend RR, Stewart SA. Mol Cell Proteomics. 2010 Jun;9(6):1144-56. Epub 2010 Jan 22. 10.1074/mcp.M900490-MCP200 PubMed 20097687.
Backbone
  Vector backbone: pCMVShuttle
  Backbone manufacturer: Stratagene
  Backbone size w/o insert (bp): 7500
  Total vector size (bp): 8200
  Vector type: Mammalian Expression, Adenoviral
Growth in bacteria
  Bacterial resistance: Kanamycin, 50 μg/mL
  Growth temperature: 37°C
  Growth strain: XL10 Gold
  Copy number: High Copy
Gene/Insert
  Gene/Insert name: TIN2
  Species: H. sapiens (human)
  Entrez Gene: TINF2 (a.k.a. DKCA3, TIN2)
  Promoter: CMV
  Tag / fusion protein: FLAG-HA (N terminal on insert)
  Cloning method: Restriction Enzyme; 5′ cloning site EcoRV (destroyed during cloning); 3′ cloning site EcoRV (destroyed during cloning)
  Sequencing primers: 5′ ggtctatataagcagagctg; 3′ ctgatcataatcagccataccac
Resource information
  A portion of this plasmid was derived from a plasmid made by: JUDY CAMPISI
Terms and licenses: Academic/Nonprofit Terms; Industry Terms: Not Available to Industry
How to cite: pShuttle-HA-FLAG-TIN2 was a gift from Sheila Stewart (Addgene plasmid # 35025 ; http://n2t.net/addgene:35025 ; RRID:Addgene_35025)
