[The description below was written by a language model from this plasmid's Addgene catalogue record.]
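Description:
pShuttle-HA-FLAG-TIN2 is an adenoviral shuttle and mammalian expression plasmid built on the Stratagene pCMVShuttle backbone. The backbone is listed at about 7.5 kb and the complete construct at about 8.2 kb. It is maintained in E. coli as a high-copy plasmid under kanamycin selection. No feature table accompanies the record, so the origin of replication, polyadenylation signal and adenoviral homology regions are not itemised. Shuttle vectors of this type generally carry adenoviral sequences that allow the expression cassette to be transferred by homologous recombination into an adenoviral genome plasmid, from which recombinant adenovirus is then produced.

The payload is human TIN2, encoded by the TINF2 gene, a component of the shelterin complex that binds and protects telomeres. It is expressed from the CMV immediate-early promoter, which drives strong constitutive transcription in mammalian cells. The protein carries a tandem FLAG and HA epitope tag at its N-terminus. The plasmid name gives the order as HA-FLAG while the tag field lists FLAG-HA, so the exact arrangement is not resolved by the record. The insert was placed into an EcoRV site, and that site was destroyed at both junctions during cloning. Part of the plasmid derives from a construct made in another laboratory.

The dual tag allows two sequential rounds of affinity purification. This matches the associated publication, which combined in vivo cross-linking, tandem affinity purification and label-free quantitative mass spectrometry to identify novel telomere-associated proteins. The construct can therefore serve to express tagged TIN2 as a bait, either by direct transfection or after conversion into an adenovirus for efficient delivery to mammalian cells.
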