>Addgene plasmid #35025 | pShuttle-HA-FLAG-TIN2 | addgene partial sequence | sequence record 52024 | CMV-F 5'-CGCAAATGGGCGGTAGGCGTG-3'
TGGTTTAGTGAACCGTCAGATCCGCTAGAGATCTGGTACCGTCGACGCGGCCGCATGGACTACAAAGACG
ATGACAAGGCGTACCCATACGACGTCCCAGACTACGCTAAGCTTGTGGCTACGCCCCTGGTGGCGGGTCC
CGCAGCTCTACGCTTCGCCGCCGCGGCTAGCTGGCAGGTTGTGCGCGGACGCTGCGTGGAACATTTTCCG
CGAGTACTGGAGTTTCTGCGATCTCTGCGCGCTGTTGCCCCTGGCTTGGTTCGCTACCGGCACCACGAAC
GCCTTTGTATGGGCCTAAAGGCCAAGGTGGTGGTGGAGCTGATCCTGCAGGGCCGGCCTTGGGCCCAAGT
CCTGAAAGCCCTGAATCACCACTTTCCAGAATCTGGACCTATAGTGCGGGATCCCAAGGCTACAAAGCAG
GATCTGAGGAAGATTTTGGAGGCACAGGAAACTTTTTACCAGCAGGTGAAGCAGCTGTCAGAGGCTCCTG
TGGATTTGGCCTCGAAGCTGCAGGAACTTGAACAAGAGTATGGGGAACCCTTTCTGGCTGCCATGGAAAA
GCTGCTTTTTGAGTACTTGTGTCAGCTGGAGAAAGCACTGCCTACACCGCAGGCACAGCAGCTTCAGGAT
GTGCTGAGTTGGATGCAGCCTGGAGTCTCTATCACCTCTTCTCTTGCCTGGAGACAATATGGTGTGGACA
TGGGGTGGCTGCTTCCAGAGTGCTCTGTTACTGACTCAGTGAACCTGGCTGAGCCCATGGAACAGAATCC
TCCTCAGCAACAAAGACTAGCACTCCACAATCCCCTGCCAAAAGCCAAGCCTGGCACACATCTTCCTCAG
GGACCATCTTCAAGGACGCACCCAGAACCTCTAGC
